>Addgene plasmid #40141 | pFM038 | addgene partial sequence | sequence record 54130 | pIC26-pie1-R 5'-GGCACAAGTTCATTCACAGG-3'
AAATACGGCAAAATTAGGATCCACTAGATCAACCACTTTGTACAAGAAAGCTGGGTTCTATGACGGTGAT
GATGACGTGGCAATGGGTGATGACGTGGGAGTTTGAGGATTACGGGCGGTCGTTACACGTTCACAAATTG
AGAGGAGCATCTCTTCCACGACTCCTTTATCCAGTTGATTAGCACACACATCACGAATCGGTATCGTTTT
CATCGTAGTTTCGAGTGCATTTGCAGAAAGTACACGTGTTTGGCCTGAAGCCTCCGATGGGACATTCATA
AGCATTTCACATTGCACATGAATGTGCTGAGCATGTTTCATATTTCGATGAATCTGATGAGCCGACAGTA
TTGAAGCCGGGTTCCGGGTGTCCGGATCGATAATGTCCAGCACGTATTCCATGTCAGTCTCGTCGTTGTT
GAGCACCATCGAAACGATGTGCGGAAGACGGTTATCTCCCTCCGGGAACGGCATCATTCCGATTCCAGCG
AGCCGATATCGCTCGGCGATCGGAATTATGCGAATACGGTCGGTGCCCTCCAGGAATAGTTGACGAATCG
CGCGAACAAAAGTGGTTTTTCCGGCTCCAGAGTGTCCAAAAACGACGAGCGTAATCTCACAGCCCGATGC
GACACGCTCAAACTTCCGGCCTATTCCAGTATAATAGCCGAGAGCCGAGAACTTTGACAATTGCAACGGC
TCATCATATTCCGGATCGTCGTGCTCATTTTCGAGC
