>Addgene plasmid #40141 | pFM038 | addgene partial sequence | sequence record 54131 | wPar-2-RR-F1 5'-TTGTGGCCACTCCTACTGTGAACC-3'
CTCTCGACAACATGGTTCGAAAATTAAAGAACCAAGAAAACATTGAGTCGAGCTACGATGACCTCTTCAT
CTGCGAAGAGAAACTTCAAAAAGCTCCAACTCCACCAATCAGCGAAGAGATTCCAGCGCAAAAAATGACA
AGGTCGTTGTCGCAAAGAAGCAAACGCCGACTCTTCTTCTCTATTGCTGGACCAACCATCTGCTCGAGCC
CAATCACCCCACACGCCGCTGCCCCACTGTCGCCAGCTGCTCGTCCCGCCAAAAGTGCTCTGAAAATCCC
GCCGGAGCCGCTGAACCACTCGCTCTCACCTCCAGGATTCCATAACAGTCACCACCACCGAGACGATTCT
CTGGTGCTCGCCGGCGGAAATTTCCGCCGAAATGGATTCGGCCGACGTGCGGAACGCTTCACCGCCGCCA
CCACCAGTGCACAAAGTTTTGCTGAAAGTTCGCAGATTTCCACTGGAAATGCGTCGAAAATCGATGACGA
GTCCGACGGGACAAAGCTGAAGCGCAACTCGTTCCTTCGTAGATCACTCAACGCGTTTCGCTCGAAAAGC
GCCGGCAAAGAGCA
