>Addgene plasmid #40141 | pFM038 | addgene partial sequence | sequence record 54210 | wPar-2-F2 5'-GAACCACTCGCTCTCACCTCC-3'
CACCACCGAGACGATTCTCTGGTGCTCGCCGGCGGAAATTTCCGCCGAAATGGATTCGGCCGACGTGCGG
AACGCTTCACCGCCGCCACCACCAGTGCACAAAGTTTTGCTGAAAGTTCGCAGATTTCCACTGGAAATGC
GTCGAAAATCGATGACGAGTCCGACGGGACAAAGCTGAAGCGCAACTCGTTCCTTCGTAGATCACTCAAC
GCGTTTCGCTCGAAAAGCGCCGGCAAAGAGCAAAAGGCCTTCCGAGTTTTTGCTCAGATCCCTGAGCACC
CCACGGAGCACCATGATGTTCCAGAAGGAGACGTGGAGCATTTGCTCCCAGAGAAGCCGACCAAATCCGC
CATAAGATCGCTCTGGAAGCGGCTTTTCATGCCGAAAAAGGTGTCAAAAGTGTCGCCAGCGGCCGTCCAG
CTGCTGAGCCAATCGCCTAGCACCACTGACGAACGGAGCCACCACCACACCACAATCTCATTTGTTCGGC
TCGAAAATGAGCACGACGATCCGGAATATGATGAGCCGTTGCAATTGTCAAAGTTCTCGGCTCTCGGCTA
TTATACTGGAATAGGCCGGAAGTTTGAGCGTGTCGCATCGGGCTGTGAGATTACGCTCGTCGTTTTTGGA
CACTCTGGAGCCGGAAAAACCACTTTTGTTCGCGCGATTCGTCAACTATTCCTGGAGGGCACCGACCGTA
TTCGCATAATTCCGATCGCCGAGCGATATCGGCTCGCTGGAATCGGAATGATGCCGTTCCCGGAGGGAGA
TAACCGTCTTCCGCACATCGTTTCGATGGTGCTCAACAACGACGAGACTGACATGGAATACGTGCTG
