>Addgene plasmid #40141 | pFM038 | addgene partial sequence | sequence record 54212 | GFP-F 5'-GGTCCTTCTTGAGTTTGTAAC-3'
CGGTGGAGCTCCACCGGTGGCGGCCGCTCTAGAACTAGATCAACAAGATTTGTACAAAAAAGCAGGCTTG
ATGACTGACTTGGATACGTCCTCAGCCCAGATCAGGGCATCCCAATCCGACTTATCCATAGCTAATAGCT
CACCCCGCTTGTTGGAATCAAACGCTACCACCTCCACTGCTTGTATTAATGATGTGCAGCAACCAGTGCG
CCGAGACCTGTCGAGCGAGCTGCTGTGTCCCTTGTGTGACCAACTCTTCGATCGCCCGGTCATGGTTACT
TGTGGCCACTCCTACTGTGAACCATGTATTGAGCGTCACACTAGAGACACACGTGCTTGTGTTATTTGTA
AGCTGGATGTAGGGCCCTTCGCGGCAATGATCCCAAGCATCACTCTCGACAACATGGTTCGAAAATTAAA
GAACCAAGAAAACATTGAGTCGAGCTACGATGACCTCTTCATCTGCGAAGAGAAACTTCAAAAAGCTCCA
ACTCCACCAATCAGCGAAGAGATTCCAGCGCAAAAAATGACAAGGTCGTTGTCGCAAAGAAGCAAACGCC
GACTCTTCTTCTCTATTGCTGGACCAACCATCTGCTCGAGCCCAATCACCCCACACGCCGCTGCCCCACT
GTCGCCAGCTGCTCGTCCCGCCAAAAGTGCTCTGAAAATCCCGCCGGAGCCGCTGAACCACTCGCTCTCA
CCTCCAGGATTCCATAACAGTCACCACCACCGAGACGATTCTCTGGTGCTCGC
