>Addgene plasmid #40141 | pFM038 | addgene partial sequence | sequence record 54214 | T3 5'-GCAATTAACCCTCACTAAAGG-3'
ATATTCGAATACACTTCCAGAGTCGAAGAACGCCTTTTTTCCGCTGAAAATGTGTGTTTGCAAATTTTTT
GAGAACAATCTTTTATGTGGAGGGAAATTCAAATTTTCTGAGAAAACATTTTTTGCGAGAAATTTTTTTG
AAAAATTGGAACGTCCTGTAACCTTTGGAAAATTCCAAAAATAATTGTTGAATGCTCAAGAACTTTTTTG
AAAAATTCAAGAAAGTTGTGGAATTTGCTGGAACCTTTTAGAGAATTCGTGAAAATTTTGAATTTTGAAT
TTTACAAATAGTTCCAGGAACATTCAGCTTTTTTTGAGTCCGAAAACCGTGCAAAAAATTTTTTAATTTT
TTCAATTTATTTTTGGTCGAAATTGTTTTGTGGTAAGCTGAGAAAAAAGGCAAAAAAATTTTTTTTTGGT
TTTTTATAACATAAAAATGTGCAAAACTGTAGTCGTGAGAAGAAAAAATACAAAAATCCAATTAAACTTT
AAATTGCCATTTCCCGAACTTACTGGAAGAAATCCAAAATTTCTTCAGACAATTGAGCTGCTCCTTCTGT
CCCTCTAAACGTCATTGCAATCACTTTTTGGACAGTATCTATGGCCGTGAAGCTGAAGCACATTGCTTCT
GAAAATTGGATTTTTTAGCGCCAGTGGGGAAATTTTAAAAAAATTTCAATAAAACTTAAAATAAATTTAA
TAAATTTAGTGAAATTTTTATTGGCAGTCAAAAATTGGCAATTATTGAGTTTTTGCCACTTTTTGAGAAA
ACTACAGACACGGGGTTCTGGCCTTCCTCATTGA
