[The description below was written by a language model from this plasmid's Addgene catalogue record.]
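Description:
pFM038 is a C. elegans expression plasmid built by Gateway recombination into the pID3.01 destination backbone, a large (about 18 kb without insert) worm transgenesis vector. It is propagated in E. coli under ampicillin selection. For selection in worms it carries an unc-119 rescuing fragment, which restores normal movement to unc-119 mutant animals and so allows transformants to be identified. The record gives no feature table, so the origin of replication, 3′ regulatory sequences and other backbone details are not stated.

The payload is a mutant par-2 coding sequence driven by the pie-1 promoter, which is commonly used for maternal germline expression in worms, and fused at its N-terminus to GFP supplied by the backbone. Base pairs 6–523 of par-2 were recoded so that the transgene escapes RNAi directed against the endogenous gene, allowing the native protein to be depleted while the GFP-tagged variant remains expressed. The insert combines two sets of substitutions: R183-5A, and "7SA", in which seven serines (S190, S197, S241, S265, S295, S301 and S335) are changed to alanine. The record does not state the functional rationale for these mutations.

The associated study concerns how microtubules promote self-organisation of polarised PAR domains in the zygote, so the construct is suited to imaging and functional testing of this PAR-2 variant in early embryos. Repository quality control found a deletion of amino acid residues 502–523 near the C-terminus of the encoded protein, which should be considered when interpreting results.
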