Addgene plasmid #40141: pFM038
Depositing lab: Geraldine Seydoux. Depositing organization: Johns Hopkins University and School of Medicine. Publication: Microtubules induce self-organization of polarized PAR domains in Caenorhabditis elegans zygotes. Motegi F, Zonies S, Hao Y, Cuenca AA, Griffin E, Seydoux G. Nat Cell Biol. 2011 Oct 9;13(11):1361-7. doi: 10.1038/ncb2354. PubMed 21983565.
Backbone
  Vector backbone: pID3.01
  Backbone manufacturer: Addgene plasmid 22720
  Backbone size w/o insert (bp): 18033
  Vector type: Worm Expression ; Gateway Destination vector
  Selectable markers: unc-119 rescuing fragment
Growth in bacteria
  Bacterial resistance: Ampicillin, 100 μg/mL
  Growth temperature: 37°C
  Growth strain: DH5alpha
  Copy number: Unknown
Gene/Insert
  Gene/Insert name: par-2 RNAi resistant (R183-5A + 7SA) (alt name: par-2)
  Species: C. elegans (nematode)
  Mutation: R183-5A + 7SA; base pairs 6-523 of par-2 were recoded to create the RNAi-resistant par-2 transgene.
  GenBank ID: NC_003281.9
  Entrez Gene: par-2 (a.k.a. CELE_F58B6.3)
  Promoter: pie-1
  Tag / fusion protein: GFP (N terminal on backbone)
  Cloning method: Gateway Cloning
  Sequencing primers: 5′ GFP_F
Terms and licenses: Academic/Nonprofit Terms; Industry Terms: Not Available to Industry
Depositor comments: Alternate plasmid name: pID3.01-par-2RR R183-5A + 7SA 7SA mutations are: S190A, S197A, S241A, S265A, S295A, S301A, and S335A Note: A deletion of amino acid residues 502-523 near the C-terminus of the protein was discovered during the Addgene quality control process and is present in this plasmid.
How to cite: pFM038 was a gift from Geraldine Seydoux (Addgene plasmid # 40141 ; http://n2t.net/addgene:40141 ; RRID:Addgene_40141)
